>Addgene plasmid #146223 | pAc5.1B-lambdaN-HA-GST-V5His6_E | depositor full sequence | sequence record 288668 | Full Sequence
CTTCAAGGAATTAATTCTATATTCTAAAAACACAAATGATACTTCTAAAAAAAATCATGAATGGCATCAA
CTCTGAATCAAATCTTTGCAGATGCACCTACTTCTCATTTCCACTGTCACATCATTTTTCCAGATCTCGC
TGCCTGTTATGTGGCCCACAAACCAAGACACGTTTTATGGCCATTAAAGCTGGCTGATCGTCGCCAAACA
CCAAATACATATCAATATGTACATTCGAGAAAGAAGCGATCAAAGAAGCGTCTTCGGGCGAGTAGGAGAA
TGCGGAGGAGAAGGAGAACGAGCTGATCTAGTATCTCTCCACAATCCAATGCCAACTGACCAACTGGCCA
TATTCGGAGCAATTTGAAGCCAATTTCCATCGCCTGGCGATCGCTCCATTCTTGGCTATATGTTTTTCAC
CGTTCCCGGGGCCATTTTCAAAGACTCGTCGGTAAGATAAGATTGTGTCACTCGCTGTCTCTCTTCATTT
GTCGAAGAATGCTGAGGAATTTCGCGATGACGTCGGCGAGTATTTTGAAGAATGAGAATAATTTGTATTT
ATACGAAAATCAGTTAGTGGAATTTTCTACAAAAACATGTTATCTATAGATAATTTTGTTGCAAAATATG
TTGACTATGACAAAGATTGTATGTATATACCTTTAATGTATTCTCATTTTCTTATGTATTTATAATGGCA
ATGATGATACTGATGATATTTTAAGATGATGCCAGACCACAGGCTGATTTCTGCGTCTTTTGCCGAACGC
AGTGCATGTGCGGTTGTTGTTTTTTGGAATAGTTTCAATTTTCGGACTGTCCGCTTTGATTTCAGTTTCT
TGGCTTATTCAAAAAGCAAAGTAAAGCCAAAAAAGCGAGATGGCAATACCAAATGCGGCAAAACGGTAGT
GGAAGGAAAGGGGTGCGGGGCAGCGGAAGGAAGGGTGGGGCGGGGCGTGGCGGGGTCTGTGGCTGGGCGC
GACGTCACCGACGTTGGAGCCACTCCTTTGACCATGTGTGCGTGTGTGTATTATTCGTGTCTCGCCACTC
GCCGGTTGTTTTTTTCTTTTTATCTCGCTCTCTCTAGCGCCATCTCGTACGCATGCTCAACGCACCGCAT
GTTGCCGTGTCCTTTATGCGTCATTTTGGCTCGAAATAGGCAATTATTTAAACAAAGATTAGTCAACGAA
AACGCTAAAATAAATAAGTCTACAATATGGTTACTTATTGCCATGTGTGTGCAGCCAACGATAGCAACAA
AAGCAACAACACAGTGGCTTTCCCTCTTTCACTTTTTGTTTGCAAGCGCGTGCGAGCAAGACGGCACGAC
CGGCAAACGCAATTACGCTGACAAAGAGCAGACGAAGTTTTGGCCGAAAAACATCAAGGCGCCTGATACG
AATGCATTTGCAATAACAATTGCGATATTTAATATTGTTTATGAAGCTGTTTGACTTCAAAACACACAAA
AAAAAAAATAAAACAAATTATTTGAAAGAGAATTAGGAATCGGACAGCTTATCGTTACGGGCTAACAGCA
CACCGAGACGAAATAGCTTACCTGACGTCACAGCCTCTGGAAGAACTGCCGCCAAGCAGAGAGAGAGAGA
AAAAGAGGGAGAGCAGCTTAGACCGCATGTGCTTGTGTGTGAGGCGTCTCTCTCTTCGTCTCCTGTTTGC
GCAAACGCATAGACTGCACTGAGAAAATCGATTACCTATTTTTTATGAATGAATATTTGCACTATTACTA
TTCAAAACTATTAAGATAGCAATCACATTCAATAGCCAAATACTATACCACCTGAGCGATGCAACGAAAT
GATCAATTTGAGCAAAAATGCTGCATATTTAGGACGGCATCATTATAGAAATGCTTCTTGCTGTGTACTT
TTCTCTCGTCTGGCAGCTGTTTCGCCGTTATTGTTAAAACCGGCTTAAGTTAGGTGTGTTTTCTACGACT
AGTGATGCCCCTACTAGAAGATGTGTGTTGCACAAATGTCCCTGAATAACCAATTTGAAGTGCAGATAGC
AGTAAACGTAAGCTAATATGAATATTATTTAACTGTAATGTTTTAATATCGCTGGACATTACTAATAAAC
CCACTATAAACACATGTACATATGTATGTTTTGGCATACAATGAGTAGTTGGGGAAAAAATGTGTAAAAG
CACCGTGACCATCACAGCATAAAGATAACCAGCTGAAGTATCGAATATGAGTAACCCCCAAATTGAATCA
CATGCCGCAACTGATAGGACCCATGGAAGTACACTCTTCATGGCGATATACAAGACACACACAAGCACGA
ACACCCAGTTGCGGAGGAAATTCTCCGTAAATGAAAACCCAATCGGCGAACAATTCATACCCATATATGG
TAAAAGTTTTGAACGCGACTTGAGAGCGGAGAGCATTGCGGCTGATAAGGTTTTAGCGCTAAGCGGGCTT
TATAAAACGGGCTGCGGGACCAGTTTTCATATCACTACCGTTTGAGTTCTTGTGCTGTGTGGATACTCCT
CCCGACACAAAGCCGCTCCATCAGCCAGCAGTCGTCTAATCCAGAGACCCCGGATCGGGGTACCAACATG
GACGCACAAACACGACGACGTGAGCGTCGCGCTGAGAAACAAGCTCAATGGAAAGCTGCAAACGGTGGAT
CTCCTCCACATATGGCTTACCCATACGATGTTCCAGATTACGCTCCTCCAAGCTTGAATTCTATGTCCCC
TATACTAGGTTATTGGAAAATTAAGGGCCTTGTGCAACCCACTCGACTTCTTTTGGAATATCTTGAAGAA
AAATATGAAGAGCATTTGTATGAGCGCGATGAAGGTGATAAATGGCGAAACAAAAAGTTTGAATTGGGTT
TGGAGTTTCCCAATCTTCCTTATTATATTGATGGTGATGTTAAATTAACACAGTCTATGGCCATCATACG
TTATATAGCTGACAAGCACAACATGTTGGGTGGTTGTCCAAAAGAGCGTGCAGAGATTTCAATGCTTGAA
GGAGCGGTTTTGGATATTAGATACGGTGTTTCGAGAATTGCATATAGTAAAGACTTTGAAACTCTCAAAG
TTGATTTTCTTAGCAAGCTACCTGAAATGCTGAAAATGTTCGAAGATCGTTTATGTCATAAAACATATTT
AAATGGTGATCATGTAACCCATCCTGACTTCATGTTGTATGACGCTCTTGATGTTGTTTTATACATGGAC
CCAATGTGCCTGGATGCGTTCCCAAAATTAGTTTGTTTTAAAAAACGTATTGAAGCTATCCCACAAATTG
ATAAGTACTTGAAATCCAGCAAGTATATAGCATGGCCTTTGCAGGGCTGGCAAGCCACGTTTGGTGGTGG
CGACCATCCTCCAAAATCGGTAGGCGGCCGCTCGAGTCTAGAGGGCCCGCGGTTCGAAGGTAAGCCTATC
CCTAACCCTCTCCTCGGTCTCGATTCTACGCGTACCGGTCATCATCACCATCACCATTGAGTTTAAACCC
GCTGATCAGCCTCGACTGTGCCTTCTAAGGCCTGAGCTCGCTGATCAGCCTCGATCGAGGATCCAGACAT
GATAAGATACATTGATGAGTTTGGACAAACCACAACTAGAATGCAGTGAAAAAAATGCTTTATTTGTGAA
ATTTGTGATGCTATTGCTTTATTTGTAACCATTATAAGCTGCAATAAACAAGTTAACAACAACAATTGCA
TTCATTTTATGTTTCAGGTTCAGGGGGAGGTGTGGGAGGTTTTTTAAAGCAAGTAAAACCTCTACAAATG
TGGTATGGCTGATTATGATCAGTCGACCGATGCCCTTGAGAGCCTTCAACCCAGTCAGCTCCTTCCGGTG
GGCGCGGGGCATGACTATCGTCGCCGCACTTATGACTGTCTTCTTTATCATGCAACTCGTAGGACAGGTG
CCGGCAGCGCTCTGGGTCATTTTCGGCGAGGACCGCTTTCGCTGGAGCGCGACGATGATCGGCCTGTCGC
TTGCGGTATTCGGAATCTTGCACGCCCTCGCTCAAGCCTTCGTCACTGGTCCCGCCACCAAACGTTTCGG
CGAGAAGCAGGCCATTATCGCCGGCATGGCGGCCGACGCGCTGGGCTACGTCTTGCTGGCGTTCGCGACG
CGAGGCTGGATGGCCTTCCCCATTATGATTCTTCTCGCTTCCGGCGGCATCGGGATGCCCGCGTTGCAGG
CCATGCTGTCCAGGCAGGTAGATGACGACCATCAGGGACAGCTTCAAGGATCGCTCGCGGCTCTTACCAG
CCAGCAAAAGGCCAGGAACCGTAAAAAGGCCGCGTTGCTGGCGTTTTTCCATAGGCTCCGCCCCCCTGAC
GAGCATCACAAAAATCGACGCTCAAGTCAGAGGTGGCGAAACCCGACAGGACTATAAAGATACCAGGCGT
TTCCCCCTGGAAGCTCCCTCGTGCGCTCTCCTGTTCCGACCCTGCCGCTTACCGGATACCTGTCCGCCTT
TCTCCCTTCGGGAAGCGTGGCGCTTTCTCAATGCTCACGCTGTAGGTATCTCAGTTCGGTGTAGGTCGTT
CGCTCCAAGCTGGGCTGTGTGCACGAACCCCCCGTTCAGCCCGACCGCTGCGCCTTATCCGGTAACTATC
GTCTTGAGTCCAACCCGGTAAGACACGACTTATCGCCACTGGCAGCAGCCACTGGTAACAGGATTAGCAG
AGCGAGGTATGTAGGCGGTGCTACAGAGTTCTTGAAGTGGTGGCCTAACTACGGCTACACTAGAAGGACA
GTATTTGGTATCTGCGCTCTGCTGAAGCCAGTTACCTTCGGAAAAAGAGTTGGTAGCTCTTGATCCGGCA
AACAAACCACCGCTGGTAGCGGTGGTTTTTTTGTTTGCAAGCAGCAGATTACGCGCAGAAAAAAAGGATC
TCAAGAAGATCCTTTGATCTTTTCTACGGGGTCTGACGCTCAGTGGAACGAAAACTCACGTTAAGGGATT
TTGGTCATGAGATTATCAAAAAGGATCTTCACCTAGATCCTTTTAAATTAAAAATGAAGTTTTAAATCAA
TCTAAAGTATATATGAGTAAACTTGGTCTGACAGTTACCAATGCTTAATCAGTGAGGCACCTATCTCAGC
GATCTGTCTATTTCGTTCATCCATAGTTGCCTGACTCCCCGTCGTGTAGATAACTACGATACGGGAGGGC
TTACCATCTGGCCCCAGTGCTGCAATGATACCGCGAGACCCACGCTCACCGGCTCCAGATTTATCAGCAA
TAAACCAGCCAGCCGGAAGGGCCGAGCGCAGAAGTGGTCCTGCAACTTTATCCGCCTCCATCCAGTCTAT
TAATTGTTGCCGGGAAGCTAGAGTAAGTAGTTCGCCAGTTAATAGTTTGCGCAACGTTGTTGCCATTGCT
GCAGGCATCGTGGTGTCACGCTCGTCGTTTGGTATGGCTTCATTCAGCTCCGGTTCCCAACGATCAAGGC
GAGTTACATGATCCCCCATGTTGTGCAAAAAAGCGGTTAGCTCCTTCGGTCCTCCGATCGTTGTCAGAAG
TAAGTTGGCCGCAGTGTTATCACTCATGGTTATGGCAGCACTGCATAATTCTCTTACTGTCATGCCATCC
GTAAGATGCTTTTCTGTGACTGGTGAGTACTCAACCAAGTCATTCTGAGAATAGTGTATGCGGCGACCGA
GTTGCTCTTGCCCGGCGTCAACACGGGATAATACCGCGCCACATAGCAGAACTTTAAAAGTGCTCATCAT
TGGAAAACGTTCTTCGGGGCGAAAACTCTCAAGGATCTTACCGCTGTTGAGATCCAGTTCGATGTAACCC
ACTCGTGCACCCAACTGATCTTCAGCATCTTTTACTTTCACCAGCGTTTCTGGGTGAGCAAAAACAGGAA
GGCAAAATGCCGCAAAAAAGGGAATAAGGGCGACACGGAAATGTTGAATACTCATACTCTTCCTTTTTCA
ATATTATTGAAGCATTTATCAGGGTTATTGTCTCATGAGCGGATACATATTTGAATGTATTTAGAAAAAT
AAACAAATAGGGGTTCCGCGCACATTTCCCCGAAAAGTGCCACCTGACGTCTAAGAAACCATTATTATCA
TGACATTAACCTATAAAAATAGGCGTATCACGAGGCCCTTTCGT
Features (pLannotate 1.2.2; 11 found; start..end, strand, type, name):
     56..2568    +  promoter       Ac5 promoter: Drosophila melanogaster actin 5C promoter
   2588..2653    +  CDS            N (fragment): REGN_LAMBD - Experimental evidence at protein level: Swiss-Prot protein existence level 1. Plays a role as a transcriptional antitermination factor that allows the virus to initiate its lytic phase. Activates expression of the delayed viral early genes by modifying host RNA polymerase (RNAP) into a form that is resistant to termination signals. This antitermination function requires the host NusA protein which serves to stabilize the interaction between antitermination protein N and host RNA polymerase. From Escherichia phage lambda (Bacteriophage lambda).
   2678..2704    +  CDS            3xHA (fragment): three tandem HA epitope tags
   2723..3376    +  CDS            GST26_SCHJA: Experimental evidence at protein level: Swiss-Prot protein existence level 1. GST isoenzymes appear to play a central role in the parasite detoxification system. Other functions are also suspected including a role in increasing the solubility of haematin in the parasite gut. From Schistosoma japonicum (Blood fluke).
   3419..3460    +  CDS            V5 tag: epitope tag from simian virus 5
   3560..3694    -  polyA_signal   SV40 poly(A) signal: SV40 polyadenylation signal
   3717..3801    -  CDS            large T antigen (fragment): large T antigen from SV40 (simian virus 40)
   3802..4272    +  CDS            TcR (fragment): tetracycline efflux protein; tet; confers resistance to tetracycline
   4316..4904    -  rep_origin     ori: high-copy-number ColE1/pMB1/pBR322/pUC origin of replication
   5075..5935    -  CDS            AmpR: β-lactamase; bla; confers resistance to ampicillin, carbenicillin, and related antibiotics
   5936..6040    -  promoter       AmpR promoter: bla
