[The description below was written by a language model from this plasmid's Addgene catalogue record and pLannotate feature annotations shown in this document.]
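Description:
pAc5.1B-lambdaN-HA-GST-V5His6_E is a 6.1 kb insect-cell expression plasmid. The catalogue lists the backbone as unknown, but the name and annotated features point to a pAc5.1-type vector. Expression is driven by the Drosophila melanogaster actin 5C (Ac5) promoter, a strong constitutive promoter typically used in Drosophila cell lines, and an SV40 polyadenylation signal lies downstream of the cassette. Propagation in E. coli relies on a ColE1/pUC-type origin and the β-lactamase gene with its own promoter, giving ampicillin selection. The catalogue lists the plasmid as low copy, although the origin is annotated as a high-copy type. Short fragments of SV40 large T antigen and a tetracycline resistance gene are also detected. These appear to be non-functional backbone remnants.

The open reading frame encodes a short N-terminal fragment of the bacteriophage lambda N protein, followed by an HA epitope (annotated as a partial match to a 3xHA tag), glutathione S-transferase and a C-terminal V5 tag. The name also indicates a His6 tag, which the feature table does not annotate. The catalogue gives the insert species as E. coli, but the annotation matches the 26 kDa GST of Schistosoma japonicum, the form commonly used as a fusion partner.

The lambda N peptide binds boxB RNA hairpins, so lambdaN fusions are generally used to tether a protein to a boxB-containing reporter mRNA. The record states the purpose only as insect expression of GST. Given the associated study of GW182-mediated microRNA silencing, a tethered GST would plausibly serve as an inert negative control, though this is not stated. The HA and V5 epitopes allow detection or immunoprecipitation of the fusion.
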