Addgene plasmid #146223: pAc5.1B-lambdaN-HA-GST-V5His6_E
Purpose: Insect Expression of GST
Depositing lab: Elisa Izaurralde. Depositing organization: Max Planck Institute for Developmental Biology. Publication: The silencing domain of GW182 interacts with PABPC1 to promote translational repression and degradation of microRNA targets and is required for target release. Zekri L, Huntzinger E, Heimstadt S, Izaurralde E. Mol Cell Biol. 2009 Dec;29(23):6220-31. doi: 10.1128/MCB.01081-09. Epub 2009 Sep 21. PubMed 19797087.
Backbone
  Vector backbone: Unknown
  Vector type: Insect Expression
Growth in bacteria
  Bacterial resistance: Ampicillin, 100 μg/mL
  Growth temperature: 37°C
  Growth strain: DH5alpha
  Copy number: Low Copy
Gene/Insert
  Gene/Insert name: GST
  Species: E. coli
  Cloning method: Unknown
Terms and licenses: Academic/Nonprofit Terms; Industry Terms: Not Available to Industry
Depositor comments: Plasmids from this collection were made available to the research community and donated after the lab closed. Please note that the sequence provided by the depositing laboratory may be theoretical/predicted or based on Sanger sequencing results. There may be discrepancies between sequencing results obtained by Addgene and the depositor sequence. If an Addgene verified sequence is not available, please contact before placing your order to request that our lab fully sequence the plasmid.
How to cite: pAc5.1B-lambdaN-HA-GST-V5His6_E was a gift from Elisa Izaurralde (Addgene plasmid # 146223 ; http://n2t.net/addgene:146223 ; RRID:Addgene_146223)
